Addgene plasmid #223006: pMB22
Purpose: Control plasmid without Cas and Csy4 for Lotus callus assay
Depositing lab: Martin Parniske. Depositing organization: Ludwig-Maximilians-Universitaet Muenchen (LMU). Publication: A quantitative assay for the efficiency of RNA-guided genome editing in plants. Bircheneder M, Schreiber T, Tissier A, Parniske M. Plant J. 2024 Sep;119(5):2564-2577. doi: 10.1111/tpj.16931. Epub 2024 Jul 20. PubMed 39032106.
Backbone
  Vector backbone: LIIIβ F A-B - BB53
  Backbone manufacturer: Binder et al., 2014
  Vector type: Plant Expression, CRISPR
  Selectable markers: Hygromycin ; mEYFP
Growth in bacteria
  Bacterial resistance: Kanamycin, 50 μg/mL
  Growth temperature: 30°C
  Growth strain: NEB Stable
  Copy number: High Copy
Gene/Insert
  Gene/Insert name: Not applicable, control plasmid
  Cloning method: Golden Gate
  Sequencing primers: 5′ GGTGGCAGGATATATTGTGGTG; 3′ CGCTCTTTTCTCTTAGGTTTACCC
Terms and licenses: Academic/Nonprofit Terms; Industry Terms: Not Available to Industry
How to cite: pMB22 was a gift from Martin Parniske (Addgene plasmid # 223006 ; http://n2t.net/addgene:223006 ; RRID:Addgene_223006)
