[The description below was written by a language model from this plasmid's Addgene catalogue record and pLannotate feature annotations shown in this document.]
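Description:
pMB22 is a 10,384-nt binary T-DNA plasmid for plant expression. It was assembled by Golden Gate cloning in the LIIIβ F A-B (BB53) backbone and serves as a control in a Lotus callus assay that quantifies RNA-guided genome editing. It deliberately lacks both the Cas nuclease and the Csy4 RNA-processing endoribonuclease, so it gives the baseline readout when no editing machinery is present, and the record lists no gene of interest as insert. The backbone carries a high-copy ColE1/pUC-type origin with the pBR322 bom region for propagation in E. coli. It also carries the pVS1 oriV, RepA and StaA functions, the replicon commonly used to maintain binary vectors in Agrobacterium. Bacterial selection is by kanamycin through aph(3')-Ia.

Two annotated cassettes lie between the nopaline-type left and right T-DNA border repeats. The first is a hygromycin phosphotransferase gene driven by the NOS promoter and followed by a CaMV polyadenylation signal fragment, which allows selection of transformed plant tissue. The second is a yellow fluorescent protein coding sequence, annotated as mCitrine and listed in the catalogue as the mEYFP marker, terminated by the NOS terminator. Just upstream of this reporter the annotation detects a short histidine-tag-like fragment and a CRISPR direct repeat element, which may be a Csy4 recognition site, although the record does not say so. About 1.2 kb between the hygromycin cassette and these elements is unannotated, so the promoter driving the fluorescent reporter is not stated. The two feature tables provided are essentially identical, differing only slightly in the coordinates assigned to the NOS promoter.
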