Features (pLannotate 1.2.2; 18 found; start..end, strand, type, name):
     18..158     +  misc_feature   bom: basis of mobility region from pBR322
    344..932     -  rep_origin     ori: high-copy-number ColE1/pMB1/pBR322/pUC origin of replication
   1003..1021    -  promoter       T7 promoter: promoter for bacteriophage T7 RNA polymerase
   1155..1964    +  CDS            KanR: aminoglycoside phosphotransferase; aph(3')-Ia; confers resistance to kanamycin in bacteria or G418 (Geneticin®) in eukaryotes
   2220..2244    +  misc_feature   LB T-DNA repeat: left border repeat from nopaline C58 T-DNA
   2403..2586    +  promoter       NOS promoter: nopaline synthase promoter NOS promoter
   2607..3632    +  CDS            HygR: hygromycin B phosphotransferase confers resistance to hygromycin
   3724..3883    +  polyA_signal   CaMV poly(A) signal (fragment): cauliflower mosaic virus polyadenylation signal
   5127..5145    +  CDS            9xHis (fragment): 9xHis affinity tag
   5155..5182    +  ncRNA          CRISPR-DR4: Accession: RF01317 - CRISPR RNA direct repeat element
   5215..5931    +  CDS            mCitrine: mCitrine is a basic (constitutively fluorescent) yellow fluorescent protein published in 2001, derived from Aequorea victoria.
   5993..6245    +  terminator     NOS terminator: nopaline synthase terminator and poly(A) signal
   6342..6366    +  misc_feature   RB T-DNA repeat: right border repeat from nopaline C58 T-DNA
   6706..7107    +  CDS            Y4CG_SINFN (fragment): Protein inferred from homology: Swiss-Prot protein existence level 3. From Sinorhizobium fredii (strain NBRC 101917 / NGR234).
   7667..8296    +  CDS            pVS1 StaA: stability protein from the Pseudomonas plasmid pVS1 (Heeb et al., 2000)
   8725..9798    +  CDS            pVS1 RepA: replication protein from the Pseudomonas plasmid pVS1 (Heeb et al., 2000)
   9864..10058   +  rep_origin     pVS1 oriV: origin of replication for the Pseudomonas plasmid pVS1 (Heeb et al., 2000)
  10261..10300   +  CDS            rop (fragment): Rop protein, which maintains plasmids at low copy number; rop
>Addgene plasmid #223006 | pMB22 | addgene full sequence | sequence record 449177 | Addgene NGS Result
GTTGGCGGGTGTCGGGGCGCAGCCATGACCCAGTCACGTAGCGATAGCGGAGTGTATACTGGCTTAACTA
TGCGGCATCAGAGCAGATTGTACTGAGAGTGCACCATATGCGGTGTGAAATACCGCACAGATGCGTAAGG
AGAAAATACCGCATCAGGCGCTCTTCCGCTTCCTCGCTCACTGACTCGCTGCGCTCGGTCGTTCGGCTGC
GGCGAGCGGTATCAGCTCACTCAAAGGCGGTAATACGGTTATCCACAGAATCAGGGGATAACGCAGGAAA
GAACATGTGAGCAAAAGGCCAGCAAAAGGCCAGGAACCGTAAAAAGGCCGCGTTGCTGGCGTTTTTCCAT
AGGCTCCGCCCCCCTGACGAGCATCACAAAAATCGACGCTCAAGTCAGAGGTGGCGAAACCCGACAGGAC
TATAAAGATACCAGGCGTTTCCCCCTGGAAGCTCCCTCGTGCGCTCTCCTGTTCCGACCCTGCCGCTTAC
CGGATACCTGTCCGCCTTTCTCCCTTCGGGAAGCGTGGCGCTTTCTCATAGCTCACGCTGTAGGTATCTC
AGTTCGGTGTAGGTCGTTCGCTCCAAGCTGGGCTGTGTGCACGAACCCCCCGTTCAGCCCGACCGCTGCG
CCTTATCCGGTAACTATCGTCTTGAGTCCAACCCGGTAAGACACGACTTATCGCCACTGGCAGCAGCCAC
TGGTAACAGGATTAGCAGAGCGAGGTATGTAGGCGGTGCTACAGAGTTCTTGAAGTGGTGGCCTAACTAC
GGCTACACTAGAAGGACAGTATTTGGTATCTGCGCTCTGCTGAAGCCAGTTACCTTCGGAAAAAGAGTTG
GTAGCTCTTGATCCGGCAAACAAACCACCGCTGGTAGCGGTGGTTTTTTTGTTTGCAAGCAGCAGATTAC
GCGCAGAAAAAAAGGATCTCAAGAAGATCCTTTGATCTTTTCTACGGGGTCTGACGCTCATAAAATCATT
ATTTGCCATCCAGCTGATATCCCCTATAGTGAGTCGTATTACATGGTCATAGCTGTTTCCTGGCAGCTCT
GGCCCGTGTCTCAAAATCTCTGATGTTACATTGCACAAGATAAAAATATATCATCATGAACAATAAAACT
GTCTGCTTACATAAACAGTAATACAAGGGGTGTTATGAGCCATATTCAACGGGAAACGTCGAGGCCGCGA
TTAAATTCCAACATGGATGCTGATTTATATGGGTATAAATGGGCTCGCGATAATGTCGGGCAATCAGGTG
CGACAATCTATCGCTTGTATGGGAAGCCCGATGCGCCAGAGTTGTTTCTGAAACATGGCAAAGGTAGCGT
TGCCAATGATGTTACAGATGAGATGGTCAGACTAAACTGGCTGACGGAATTTATGCCTCTTCCGACCATC
AAGCATTTTATCCGTACTCCTGATGATGCATGGTTACTCACCACTGCGATCCCCGGAAAAACAGCATTCC
AGGTATTAGAAGAATATCCTGATTCAGGTGAAAATATTGTTGATGCGCTGGCAGTGTTCCTGCGCCGGTT
GCATTCGATTCCTGTTTGTAATTGTCCTTTTAACAGCGATCGCGTATTTCGTCTTGCTCAGGCGCAATCA
CGAATGAATAACGGTTTGGTTGATGCGAGTGATTTTGATGACGAGCGTAATGGCTGGCCTGTTGAACAAG
TCTGGAAAGAAATGCATAAACTTTTGCCATTCTCACCGGATTCAGTCGTCACTCATGGTGATTTCTCACT
TGATAACCTTATTTTTGACGAGGGGAAATTAATAGGTTGTATTGATGTTGGACGAGTCGGAATCGCAGAC
CGATACCAGGATCTTGCCATCCTATGGAACTGCCTCGGTGAGTTTTCTCCTTCATTACAGAAACGGCTTT
TTCAAAAATATGGTATTGATAATCCTGATATGAATAAATTGCAGTTTCATTTGATGCTCGATGAGTTTTT
CTAATCAGAATTGGTTAATTGGTTGTAACACTGGCAGAGCATTACGCTGACTTGACGGGACGGCGCAAGC
TCATGACCAAAATCCCTTAACGTGAGTTACGCGTCGTTCCACTGAGCGTCAGACCCCTGCCGGTAACATG
AGCAAAGTCTGCCGCCTTACAACGGCTCTCCCGCTGACGCCGTCCCGGACTGATGGGCTGCCTGTATCGA
GTGGTGATTTTGTGCCGAGCTGCCGGTCGGGGAGCTGTTGGCTGGCTGGTGGCAGGATATATTGTGGTGT
AAACAAATTGACGCTTAGACGGATTACGGGTCTCAGCGGTACGGCGGGATCATGAGCGGAGAATTAAGGG
AGTCACGTTATGACCCCCGCCGATGACGCGGGACAAGCCGTTTTACGTTTGGAACTGACAGAACCGCAAC
GTTGAAGGAGCCACTCAGCCGCGGGTTTCTGGAGTTTAATGAGCTAAGCACATACGTCAGAAACCATTAT
TGCGCGTTCAAAAGTCGCCTAAGGTCACTATCAGCTAGCAAATATTTCTTGTCAAAAATGCTCCACTGAC
GTTCCATAAATTCCCCTCGGTATCCAATTAGAGTCTCATATTCACTCTCAATCCAAATAATCTGCACCGG
ATCTTCTGGAAGCACCATGAAAAAGCCTGAACTCACCGCGACGTCTGTCGAGAAGTTTCTGATCGAAAAG
TTCGACAGCGTGTCCGACCTGATGCAGCTCTCGGAGGGCGAAGAATCTCGTGCTTTCAGCTTCGATGTAG
GAGGGCGTGGATATGTCCTGCGGGTAAATAGCTGCGCCGATGGTTTCTACAAAGATCGTTATGTTTATCG
GCACTTTGCATCGGCCGCGCTCCCGATTCCGGAAGTGCTTGACATTGGGGAGTTTAGCGAGAGCCTGACC
TATTGCATCTCCCGCCGTTCACAGGGTGTCACGTTGCAAGACCTGCCTGAAACCGAACTGCCCGCTGTTC
TACAACCGGTCGCGGAGGCTATGGATGCGATCGCTGCGGCCGATCTTAGCCAGACGAGCGGGTTCGGCCC
ATTCGGACCGCAAGGAATCGGTCAATACACTACATGGCGTGATTTCATATGCGCGATTGCTGATCCCCAT
GTGTATCACTGGCAAACTGTGATGGACGACACCGTCAGTGCGTCCGTCGCGCAGGCTCTCGATGAGCTGA
TGCTTTGGGCCGAGGACTGCCCCGAAGTCCGGCACCTCGTGCACGCGGATTTCGGCTCCAACAATGTCCT
GACGGACAATGGCCGCATAACAGCGGTCATTGACTGGAGCGAGGCGATGTTCGGGGATTCCCAATACGAG
GTCGCCAACATCTTCTTCTGGAGGCCGTGGTTGGCTTGTATGGAGCAGCAGACGCGCTACTTCGAGCGGA
GGCATCCGGAGCTTGCAGGATCGCCACGACTCCGGGCGTATATGCTCCGCATTGGTCTTGACCAACTCTA
TCAGAGCTTGGTTGACGGCAATTTCGATGATGCAGCTTGGGCGCAGGGTCGATGCGACGCAATCGTCCGA
TCCGGAGCCGGGACTGTCGGGCGTACACAAATCGCCCGCAGAAGCGCGGCCGTCTGGACCGATGGCTGTG
TAGAAGTACTCGCCGATAGTGGAAACCGACGCCCCAGCACTCGTCCGAGGGCAAAGAAATAGAAGGGCTA
AGACCTAAGCTAGCCTAGAATCCGGCCATGCTAGAGTCCGCAAAAATCACCAGTCTCTCTCTACAAATCT
ATCTCTCTCTATTTTTCTCCAGAATAATGTGTGAGTAGTTCCCAGATAAGGGAATTAGGGTTCTTATAGG
GTTTCGCTCATGTGTTGAGCATATAAGAAACCCTTAGTATGTATTTGTATTTGTAAAATACTTCTATCAA
TAAAATTTCTAATTCCTAAAACCAAAATCCAGTGACCTTGAGTGACCTAAGCTAGCCTAGTGTCGGGCTA
GATAATTAGGCTAAACTATCCTTAAGGATTGTAGATAATTAGGCTAAACTATCCTTAAGGTGTCGCGGGG
AGAGAGGATTTTGAGGAAATAATTAATTGAATTACTTGTATTATTGATAAAGTAATTTAGATAAGTTGTT
AGTACAACTTATTGCAACTATGGATAGACAAAAATCACTTATTTTAAGGGGAGAAGTATATAACAACTTA
TTATAAAATTTCTGAGCAGCCGGCCTCCTCCAATCAATCATAGAGAGTGGAGCCCATTCTGGAAAACCAA
GGAACCCCCAACTTGCACTGGTGCGGTGGCCCAATTCAAAAAAAACGGGGCCCAGCAAAGTAACGCCGTT
GTAACGATTTATCAATCCAAACTCAAAAGGCGGCGAGATGCGTTTAACTCCGTGAAATTAACAAACCGCC
AACAACTTGCAATTTGCAACTACCGTTTCCAAGAAGAACTCAACCACACAACGTATCCTATCCCAAACCA
CACGCAACTAGTGACGCGTCATAAGGACACGTGTCACAATTTGACTGGTTAATAATTTCACCGCTTTTGC
TATAAATTACCTCCAATCCCCTTAGCTTCTTCACAATTCAGTTCCCAACCCTAACAATTCTTGTTCATAT
CGCTTCTCTCTACTTTCAAGGTATGATCCAATTTCTCTCTTCTTTCTCTGTAATCCTTTCGTTGAGTTTT
GTTTCCGATCAATCATAGGTAGTTTTCTTGTTTCGAAGCATGAGATCTAGGAATTTTTTGTGATTTTCCA
AAATTGAGATCGGTTTGAAATTGAATTTTACAGCTTGAATCTCAGATCTTGTTTTATCAATGTTTTCGAT
GGCTTGCGATGTAGATCTATGATAATTGTGGTTCAGTTTTGTTAGGAATCGATTTCGGTTTAGCAATTGC
AGATTAATTAGGGTTTCCAATTGAATTCTTCAGATCCGTTATGGAATTATGTCAAATAATTTATTCAAAT
TGGAAATTATTGTTAGATCCACTCTTAATCTGTTTGATCCAAGCTTCAATTAGGGTTTTCACTTGTTTCA
ATTTCTTGTTATGGATTCTGATTTATCTGTTGATGTTAGATCCACTCTTAATCTGTTTGATCCAAGCGTT
AATTAGGGTTTTCACTTGTTTCAATTTCGTGTGTTGGATTCTGATTTATCTGTTGTTGATGTGATTACAG
TCTGAACAATGGGCAGCCACCACCACCACCACCACAGCGGAATGAGTTCACTGCCGTATAGGCAGCTAAG
AAAATCAGGTGGCACCGGCGGCAGCGGCGGATCCATGGTGAGCAAGGGCGAGGAGCTGTTCACCGGGGTG
GTGCCCATCCTGGTCGAGCTGGACGGCGACGTAAACGGCCACAAGTTCAGCGTGTCCGGCGAGGGCGAGG
GCGATGCCACCTACGGCAAGCTGACCCTGAAGTTCATCTGCACCACCGGCAAGCTGCCCGTGCCCTGGCC
CACCCTCGTGACCACCTTCGGCTACGGCCTGATGTGCTTCGCCCGCTACCCCGACCACATGAAGCAGCAC
GACTTCTTCAAGTCCGCCATGCCCGAAGGCTACGTCCAGGAGCGCACCATCTTCTTCAAGGACGACGGCA
ACTACAAGACCCGCGCCGAGGTGAAGTTCGAGGGCGACACCCTGGTGAACCGCATCGAGCTGAAGGGCAT
CGACTTCAAGGAGGACGGCAACATCCTGGGGCACAAGCTGGAGTACAACTACAACAGCCACAACGTCTAT
ATCATGGCCGACAAGCAGAAGAACGGCATCAAGGTGAACTTCAAGATCCGCCACAACATCGAGGACGGCA
GCGTGCAGCTCGCCGACCACTACCAGCAGAACACCCCCATCGGCGACGGCCCCGTGCTGCTGCCCGACAA
CCACTACCTGAGCTACCAGTCCAAGCTGAGCAAAGACCCCAACGAGAAGCGCGATCACATGGTCCTGCTG
GAGTTCGTGACCGCCGCCGGGATCACTCTCGGCATGGACGAGCTGTACAAGAAGGGACTGCAGCCTAAGA
AGAAGAGAAAGGTTGGAGGAGTCGACTCGAGTGCGTAAAATCGATCGTTCAAACATTTGGCAATAAAGTT
TCTTAAGATTGAATCCTGTTGCCGGTCTTGCGATGATTATCATATAATTTCTGTTGAATTACGTTAAGCA
TGTAATAATTAACATGTAATGCATGACGTTATTTATGAGATGGGTTTTTATGATTAGAGTCCCGCAATTA
TACATTTAATACGCGATAGAAAACAAAATATAGCGCGCAAACTAGGATAAATTATCGCGCGCGGTGTCAT
CTATGTTACTAGATCTGAGTGACCTAAGCTAGCCTAGTGTCTGAGTAGATAATTAGGCTAAACTATCCTT
AAGGTCTGTCTGTGAGACCTCTGGTTTAAACTATCAGTGTTTGACAGGATATATTGGCGGGTAAACCTAA
GAGAAAAGAGCGTTTATTAGAATAATCGGATATTTAAAAGGGCGTGAAAAGGTTTATCCGTTCGTCCATT
TGTATGTGCATGCCAACCACAGGGTTCCCCTCGGGATCAAAGTACTTTGATCCAACCCCTCCGCTGCTAT
AGTGCAGTCGGCTTCTGACGTTCAGTGCAGCCTTCTTCTGAAAACGACATGTCGCACAAGTCCTAAGTTA
CGCGACAGGCTGCCGCCCTGCCCTTTTCCTGGCGTTTTCTTGTCGCGTGTTTTAGTCGCATAAAGTAGAA
TACTTGCGACTAGAACCGGAGACATTACGCCATGAACAAGAGCGCCGCCGCTGGCCTGCTGGGCTATGCC
CGCGTCAGCACCGACGACCAGGACTTGACCAACCAACGGGCCGAACTGCACGCGGCCGGCTGCACCAAGC
TGTTTTCCGAGAAGATCACCGGCACCAGGCGCGACCGCCCGGAGCTGGCCAGGATGCTTGACCACCTACG
CCCTGGCGACGTTGTGACAGTGACCAGGCTAGACCGCCTGGCCCGCAGCACCCGCGACCTACTGGACATT
GCCGAGCGCATCCAGGAGGCCGGCGCGGGCCTGCGTAGCCTGGCAGAGCCGTGGGCCGACACCACCACGC
CGGCCGGCCGCATGGTGTTGACCGTGTTCGCCGGCATTGCCGAGTTCGAGCGTTCCCTAATCATCGACCG
CACCCGGAGCGGGCGCGAGGCCGCCAAGGCCCGAGGCGTGAAGTTTGGCCCCCGCCCTACCCTCACCCCG
GCACAGATCGCGCACGCCCGCGAGCTGATCGACCAGGAAGGCCGCACCGTGAAAGAGGCGGCTGCACTGC
TTGGCGTGCATCGCTCGACCCTGTACCGCGCACTTGAGCGCAGCGAGGAAGTGACGCCCACCGAGGCCAG
GCGGCGCGGTGCCTTCCGTGAGGACGCATTGACCGAGGCCGACGCCCTGGCGGCCGCCGAGAATGAACGC
CAAGAGGAACAAGCATGAAACCGCACCAGGACGGCCAGGACGAACCGTTTTTCATTACCGAAGAGATCGA
GGCGGAGATGATCGCGGCCGGGTACGTGTTCGAGCCGCCCGCGCACATCTCAACCGTGCGGCTGCATGAA
ATCCTGGCCGGTTTGTCTGATGCCAAGCTGGCGGCCTGGCCGGCCAGCTTGGCCGCTGAAGAAACCGAGC
GCCGCCGTCTAAAAAGGTGATGTGTATTTGAGTAAAACAGCTTGCGTCATGCGGTCGCTGCGTATATGAT
GCGATGAGTAAATAAACAAATACGCAAGGGGAACGCATGAAGGTTATCGCTGTACTTAACCAGAAAGGCG
GGTCAGGCAAGACGACCATCGCAACCCATCTAGCCCGCGCCCTGCAACTCGCCGGGGCCGATGTTCTGTT
AGTCGATTCCGATCCCCAGGGCAGTGCCCGCGATTGGGCGGCCGTGCGGGAAGATCAACCGCTAACCGTT
GTCGGCATCGACCGCCCGACGATTGACCGCGACGTGAAGGCCATCGGCCGGCGCGACTTCGTAGTGATCG
ACGGAGCGCCCCAGGCGGCGGACTTGGCTGTGTCCGCGATCAAGGCAGCCGACTTCGTGCTGATTCCGGT
GCAGCCAAGCCCTTACGACATATGGGCCACCGCCGACCTGGTGGAGCTGGTTAAGCAGCGCATTGAGGTC
ACGGATGGAAGGCTACAAGCGGCCTTTGTCGTGTCGCGGGCGATCAAAGGCACGCGCATCGGCGGTGAGG
TTGCCGAGGCGCTGGCCGGGTACGAGCTGCCCATTCTTGAGTCCCGTATCACGCAGCGCGTGAGCTACCC
AGGCACTGCCGCCGCCGGCACAACCGTTCTTGAATCAGAACCCGAGGGCGACGCTGCCCGCGAGGTCCAG
GCGCTGGCCGCTGAAATTAAATCAAAACTCATTTGAGTTAATGAGGTAAAGAGAAAATGAGCAAAAGCAC
AAACACGCTAAGTGCCGGCCGTCCGAGCGCACGCAGCAGCAAGGCTGCAACGTTGGCCAGCCTGGCAGAC
ACGCCAGCCATGAAGCGGGTCAACTTTCAGTTGCCGGCGGAGGATCACACCAAGCTGAAGATGTACGCGG
TACGCCAAGGCAAGACCATTACCGAGCTGCTATCTGAATACATCGCGCAGCTACCAGAGTAAATGAGCAA
ATGAATAAATGAGTAGATGAATTTTAGCGGCTAAAGGAGGCGGCATGGAAAATCAAGAACAACCAGGCAC
CGACGCCGTGGAATGCCCCATGTGTGGAGGAACGGGCGGTTGGCCAGGCGTAAGCGGCTGGGTTGCCTGC
CGGCCCTGCAATGGCACTGGAACCCCCAAGCCCGAGGAATCGGCGTGAGCGGTCGCAAACCATCCGGCCC
GGTACAAATCGGCGCGGCGCTGGGTGATGACCTGGTGGAGAAGTTGAAGGCCGCGCAGGCCGCCCAGCGG
CAACGCATCGAGGCAGAAGCACGCCCCGGTGAATCGTGGCAAGCGGCCGCTGATCGAATCCGCAAAGAAT
CCCGGCAACCGCCGGCAGCCGGTGCGCCGTCGATTAGGAAGCCGCCCAAGGGCGACGAGCAACCAGATTT
TTTCGTTCCGATGCTCTATGACGTGGGCACCCGCGATAGTCGCAGCATCATGGACGTGGCCGTTTTCCGT
CTGTCGAAGCGTGACCGACGAGCTGGCGAGGTGATCCGCTACGAGCTTCCAGACGGGCACGTAGAGGTTT
CCGCAGGGCCGGCCGGCATGGCCAGTGTGTGGGATTACGACCTGGTACTGATGGCGGTTTCCCATCTAAC
CGAATCCATGAACCGATACCGGGAAGGGAAGGGAGACAAGCCCGGCCGCGTGTTCCGTCCACACGTTGCG
GACGTACTCAAGTTCTGCCGGCGAGCCGATGGCGGAAAGCAGAAAGACGACCTGGTAGAAACCTGCATTC
GGTTAAACACCACGCACGTTGCCATGCAGCGTACGAAGAAGGCCAAGAACGGCCGCCTGGTGACGGTATC
CGAGGGTGAAGCCTTGATTAGCCGCTACAAGATCGTAAAGAGCGAAACCGGGCGGCCGGAGTACATCGAG
ATCGAGCTAGCTGATTGGATGTACCGCGAGATCACAGAAGGCAAGAACCCGGACGTGCTGACGGTTCACC
CCGATTACTTTTTGATCGATCCCGGCATCGGCCGTTTTCTCTACCGCCTGGCACGCCGCGCCGCAGGCAA
GGCAGAAGCCAGATGGTTGTTCAAGACGATCTACGAACGCAGTGGCAGCGCCGGAGAGTTCAAGAAGTTC
TGTTTCACCGTGCGCAAGCTGATCGGGTCAAATGACCTGCCGGAGTACGATTTGAAGGAGGAGGCGGGGC
AGGCTGGCCCGATCCTAGTCATGCGCTACCGCAACCTGATCGAGGGCGAAGCATCCGCCGGTTCCTAATG
TACGGAGCAGATGCTAGGGCAAATTGCCCTAGCAGGGGAAAAAGGTCGAAAAGGACTCTTTCCTGTGGAT
AGCACGTACATTGGGAACCCAAAGCCGTACATTGGGAACCGGAACCCGTACATTGGGAACCCAAAGCCGT
ACATTGGGAACCGGTCACACATGTAAGTGACTGATATAAAAGAGAAAAAAGGCGATTTTTCCGCCTAAAA
CTCTTTAAAACTTATTAAAACTCTTAAAACCCGCCTGGCCTGTGCATAACTGTCTGGCCAGCGCACAGCC
GAAGAGCTGCAAAAAGCGCCTACCCTTCGGTCGCTGCGCTCCCTACGCCCCGCCGCTTCGCGTCGGCCTA
TCGCGGCCGCTGGCCGCTCAAAAATGGCTGGCCTACGGCCAGGCAATCTACCAGGGCGCGGACAAGCCGC
GCCGTCGCCACTCGACCGCCGGCGCCCACATCAAGGCACCCTGCCTCGCGCGTTTCGGTGATGACGGTGA
AAACCTCTGACACATGCAGCTCCCGGAGACAGTCACAGCTTGTCTGTAAGCGGATGCCGGGAGCAGACAA
GCCCGTCAGGGCGCGTCAGCGGGT
