Features (pLannotate 1.2.2; 18 found; start..end, strand, type, name):
     18..158     +  misc_feature   bom: basis of mobility region from pBR322
    344..932     -  rep_origin     ori: high-copy-number ColE1/pMB1/pBR322/pUC origin of replication
   1003..1021    -  promoter       T7 promoter: promoter for bacteriophage T7 RNA polymerase
   1155..1964    +  CDS            KanR: aminoglycoside phosphotransferase; aph(3')-Ia; confers resistance to kanamycin in bacteria or G418 (Geneticin®) in eukaryotes
   2220..2244    +  misc_feature   LB T-DNA repeat: left border repeat from nopaline C58 T-DNA
   2371..2550    +  promoter       NOS promoter: nopaline synthase promoter
   2607..3632    +  CDS            HygR: hygromycin B phosphotransferase confers resistance to hygromycin
   3724..3883    +  polyA_signal   CaMV poly(A) signal (fragment): cauliflower mosaic virus polyadenylation signal
   5127..5145    +  CDS            9xHis (fragment): 9xHis affinity tag
   5155..5182    +  ncRNA          CRISPR-DR4: Accession: RF01317 - CRISPR RNA direct repeat element
   5215..5931    +  CDS            mCitrine: mCitrine is a basic (constitutively fluorescent) yellow fluorescent protein published in 2001, derived from Aequorea victoria.
   5993..6245    +  terminator     NOS terminator: nopaline synthase terminator and poly(A) signal
   6342..6366    +  misc_feature   RB T-DNA repeat: right border repeat from nopaline C58 T-DNA
   6706..7107    +  CDS            Y4CG_SINFN (fragment): Protein inferred from homology: Swiss-Prot protein existence level 3. From Sinorhizobium fredii (strain NBRC 101917 / NGR234).
   7667..8296    +  CDS            pVS1 StaA: stability protein from the Pseudomonas plasmid pVS1 (Heeb et al., 2000)
   8725..9798    +  CDS            pVS1 RepA: replication protein from the Pseudomonas plasmid pVS1 (Heeb et al., 2000)
   9864..10058   +  rep_origin     pVS1 oriV: origin of replication for the Pseudomonas plasmid pVS1 (Heeb et al., 2000)
  10261..10300   +  CDS            rop (fragment): Rop protein, which maintains plasmids at low copy number; rop
>Addgene plasmid #223006 | pMB22 Sequencing Result | analyzer sequence | sequence record 444197
GTTGGCGGGTGTCGGGGCGCAGCCATGACCCAGTCACGTAGCGATAGCGGAGTGTATACTGGCTTAACTA
TGCGGCATCAGAGCAGATTGTACTGAGAGTGCACCATATGCGGTGTGAAATACCGCACAGATGCGTAAGG
AGAAAATACCGCATCAGGCGCTCTTCCGCTTCCTCGCTCACTGACTCGCTGCGCTCGGTCGTTCGGCTGC
GGCGAGCGGTATCAGCTCACTCAAAGGCGGTAATACGGTTATCCACAGAATCAGGGGATAACGCAGGAAA
GAACATGTGAGCAAAAGGCCAGCAAAAGGCCAGGAACCGTAAAAAGGCCGCGTTGCTGGCGTTTTTCCAT
AGGCTCCGCCCCCCTGACGAGCATCACAAAAATCGACGCTCAAGTCAGAGGTGGCGAAACCCGACAGGAC
TATAAAGATACCAGGCGTTTCCCCCTGGAAGCTCCCTCGTGCGCTCTCCTGTTCCGACCCTGCCGCTTAC
CGGATACCTGTCCGCCTTTCTCCCTTCGGGAAGCGTGGCGCTTTCTCATAGCTCACGCTGTAGGTATCTC
AGTTCGGTGTAGGTCGTTCGCTCCAAGCTGGGCTGTGTGCACGAACCCCCCGTTCAGCCCGACCGCTGCG
CCTTATCCGGTAACTATCGTCTTGAGTCCAACCCGGTAAGACACGACTTATCGCCACTGGCAGCAGCCAC
TGGTAACAGGATTAGCAGAGCGAGGTATGTAGGCGGTGCTACAGAGTTCTTGAAGTGGTGGCCTAACTAC
GGCTACACTAGAAGGACAGTATTTGGTATCTGCGCTCTGCTGAAGCCAGTTACCTTCGGAAAAAGAGTTG
GTAGCTCTTGATCCGGCAAACAAACCACCGCTGGTAGCGGTGGTTTTTTTGTTTGCAAGCAGCAGATTAC
GCGCAGAAAAAAAGGATCTCAAGAAGATCCTTTGATCTTTTCTACGGGGTCTGACGCTCATAAAATCATT
ATTTGCCATCCAGCTGATATCCCCTATAGTGAGTCGTATTACATGGTCATAGCTGTTTCCTGGCAGCTCT
GGCCCGTGTCTCAAAATCTCTGATGTTACATTGCACAAGATAAAAATATATCATCATGAACAATAAAACT
GTCTGCTTACATAAACAGTAATACAAGGGGTGTTATGAGCCATATTCAACGGGAAACGTCGAGGCCGCGA
TTAAATTCCAACATGGATGCTGATTTATATGGGTATAAATGGGCTCGCGATAATGTCGGGCAATCAGGTG
CGACAATCTATCGCTTGTATGGGAAGCCCGATGCGCCAGAGTTGTTTCTGAAACATGGCAAAGGTAGCGT
TGCCAATGATGTTACAGATGAGATGGTCAGACTAAACTGGCTGACGGAATTTATGCCTCTTCCGACCATC
AAGCATTTTATCCGTACTCCTGATGATGCATGGTTACTCACCACTGCGATCCCCGGAAAAACAGCATTCC
AGGTATTAGAAGAATATCCTGATTCAGGTGAAAATATTGTTGATGCGCTGGCAGTGTTCCTGCGCCGGTT
GCATTCGATTCCTGTTTGTAATTGTCCTTTTAACAGCGATCGCGTATTTCGTCTTGCTCAGGCGCAATCA
CGAATGAATAACGGTTTGGTTGATGCGAGTGATTTTGATGACGAGCGTAATGGCTGGCCTGTTGAACAAG
TCTGGAAAGAAATGCATAAACTTTTGCCATTCTCACCGGATTCAGTCGTCACTCATGGTGATTTCTCACT
TGATAACCTTATTTTTGACGAGGGGAAATTAATAGGTTGTATTGATGTTGGACGAGTCGGAATCGCAGAC
CGATACCAGGATCTTGCCATCCTATGGAACTGCCTCGGTGAGTTTTCTCCTTCATTACAGAAACGGCTTT
TTCAAAAATATGGTATTGATAATCCTGATATGAATAAATTGCAGTTTCATTTGATGCTCGATGAGTTTTT
CTAATCAGAATTGGTTAATTGGTTGTAACACTGGCAGAGCATTACGCTGACTTGACGGGACGGCGCAAGC
TCATGACCAAAATCCCTTAACGTGAGTTACGCGTCGTTCCACTGAGCGTCAGACCCCTGCCGGTAACATG
AGCAAAGTCTGCCGCCTTACAACGGCTCTCCCGCTGACGCCGTCCCGGACTGATGGGCTGCCTGTATCGA
GTGGTGATTTTGTGCCGAGCTGCCGGTCGGGGAGCTGTTGGCTGGCTGGTGGCAGGATATATTGTGGTGT
AAACAAATTGACGCTTAGACGGATTACGGGTCTCAGCGGTACGGCGGGATCATGAGCGGAGAATTAAGGG
AGTCACGTTATGACCCCCGCCGATGACGCGGGACAAGCCGTTTTACGTTTGGAACTGACAGAACCGCAAC
GTTGAAGGAGCCACTCAGCCGCGGGGTTCTGGAGTTTAATGAGCTAAGCACATACGTCAGAAACCATTAT
TGCGCGTTCAAAAGTCGCCTAAGGTCACTATCAGCTAGCAAATATTTCTTGTCAAAAATGCTCCACTGCC
GTTCCATAAATTCCCCTCGGTATCCAATTAGAGTCTCATATTCACTCTCAATCCAAATAATCTGCACCGG
ATCTTCTGGAAGCACCATGAAAAAGCCTGAACTCACCGCGACGTCTGTCGAGAAGTTTCTGATCGAAAAG
TTCGACAGCGTGTCCGACCTGATGCAGCTCTCGGAGGGCGAAGAATCTCGTGCTTTCAGCTTCGATGTAG
GAGGGCGTGGATATGTCCTGCGGGTAAATAGCTGCGCCGATGGTTTCTACAAAGATCGTTATGTTTATCG
GCACTTTGCATCGGCCGCGCTCCCGATTCCGGAAGTGCTTGACATTGGGGAGTTTAGCGAGAGCCTGACC
TATTGCATCTCCCGCCGTTCACAGGGTGTCACGTTGCAAGACCTGCCTGAAACCGAACTGCCCGCTGTTC
TACAACCGGTCGCGGAGGCTATGGATGCGATCGCTGCGGCCGATCTTAGCCAGACGAGCGGGTTCGGCCC
ATTCGGACCGCAAGGAATCGGTCAATACACTACATGGCGTGATTTCATATGCGCGATTGCTGATCCCCAT
GTGTATCACTGGCAAACTGTGATGGACGACACCGTCAGTGCGTCCGTCGCGCAGGCTCTCGATGAGCTGA
TGCTTTGGGCCGAGGACTGCCCCGAAGTCCGGCACCTCGTGCACGCGGATTTCGGCTCCAACAATGTCCT
GACGGACAATGGCCGCATAACAGCGGTCATTGACTGGAGCGAGGCGATGTTCGGGGATTCCCAATACGAG
GTCGCCAACATCTTCTTCTGGAGGCCGTGGTTGGCTTGTATGGAGCAGCAGACGCGCTACTTCGAGCGGA
GGCATCCGGAGCTTGCAGGATCGCCACGACTCCGGGCGTATATGCTCCGCATTGGTCTTGACCAACTCTA
TCAGAGCTTGGTTGACGGCAATTTCGATGATGCAGCTTGGGCGCAGGGTCGATGCGACGCAATCGTCCGA
TCCGGAGCCGGGACTGTCGGGCGTACACAAATCGCCCGCAGAAGCGCGGCCGTCTGGACCGATGGCTGTG
TAGAAGTACTCGCCGATAGTGGAAACCGACGCCCCAGCACTCGTCCGAGGGCAAAGAAATAGAAGGGCTA
AGACCTAAGCTAGCCTAGAATCCGGCCATGCTAGAGTCCGCAAAAATCACCAGTCTCTCTCTACAAATCT
ATCTCTCTCTATTTTTCTCCAGAATAATGTGTGAGTAGTTCCCAGATAAGGGAATTAGGGTTCTTATAGG
GTTTCGCTCATGTGTTGAGCATATAAGAAACCCTTAGTATGTATTTGTATTTGTAAAATACTTCTATCAA
TAAAATTTCTAATTCCTAAAACCAAAATCCAGTGACCTTGAGTGACCTAAGCTAGCCTAGTGTCGGGCTA
GATAATTAGGCTAAACTATCCTTAAGGATTGTAGATAATTAGGCTAAACTATCCTTAAGGTGTCGCGGGG
AGAGAGGATTTTGAGGAAATAATTAATTGAATTACTTGTATTATTGATAAAGTAATTTAGATAAGTTGTT
AGTACAACTTATTGCAACTATGGATAGACAAAAATCACTTATTTTAAGGGGAGAAGTATATAACAACTTA
TTATAAAATTTCTGAGCAGCCGGCCTCCTCCAATCAATCATAGAGAGTGGAGCCCATTCTGGAAAACCAA
GGAACCCCCAACTTGCACTGGTGCGGTGGCCCAATTCAAAAAAAACGGGGCCCAGCAAAGTAACGCCGTT
GTAACGATTTATCAATCCAAACTCAAAAGGCGGCGAGATGCGTTTAACTCCGTGAAATTAACAAACCGCC
AACAACTTGCAATTTGCAACTACCGTTTCCAAGAAGAACTCAACCACACAACGTATCCTATCCCAAACCA
CACGCAACTAGTGACGCGTCATAAGGACACGTGTCACAATTTGACTGGTTAATAATTTCACCGCTTTTGC
TATAAATTACCTCCAATCCCCTTAGCTTCTTCACAATTCAGTTCCCAACCCTAACAATTCTTGTTCATAT
CGCTTCTCTCTACTTTCAAGGTATGATCCAATTTCTCTCTTCTTTCTCTGTAATCCTTTCGTTGAGTTTT
GTTTCCGATCAATCATAGGTAGTTTTCTTGTTTCGAAGCATGAGATCTAGGAATTTTTTGTGATTTTCCA
AAATTGAGATCGGTTTGAAATTGAATTTTACAGCTTGAATCTCAGATCTTGTTTTATCAATGTTTTCGAT
GGCTTGCGATGTAGATCTATGATAATTGTGGTTCAGTTTTGTTAGGAATCGATTTCGGTTTAGCAATTGC
AGATTAATTAGGGTTTCCAATTGAATTCTTCAGATCCGTTATGGAATTATGTCAAATAATTTATTCAAAT
TGGAAATTATTGTTAGATCCACTCTTAATCTGTTTGATCCAAGCTTCAATTAGGGTTTTCACTTGTTTCA
ATTTCTTGTTATGGATTCTGATTTATCTGTTGATGTTAGATCCACTCTTAATCTGTTTGATCCAAGCGTT
AATTAGGGTTTTCACTTGTTTCAATTTCGTGTGTTGGATTCTGATTTATCTGTTGTTGATGTGATTACAG
TCTGAACAATGGGCAGCCACCACCACCACCACCACAGCGGAATGAGTTCACTGCCGTATAGGCAGCTAAG
AAAATCAGGTGGCACCGGCGGCAGCGGCGGATCCATGGTGAGCAAGGGCGAGGAGCTGTTCACCGGGGTG
GTGCCCATCCTGGTCGAGCTGGACGGCGACGTAAACGGCCACAAGTTCAGCGTGTCCGGCGAGGGCGAGG
GCGATGCCACCTACGGCAAGCTGACCCTGAAGTTCATCTGCACCACCGGCAAGCTGCCCGTGCCCTGGCC
CACCCTCGTGACCACCTTCGGCTACGGCCTGATGTGCTTCGCCCGCTACCCCGACCACATGAAGCAGCAC
GACTTCTTCAAGTCCGCCATGCCCGAAGGCTACGTCCAGGAGCGCACCATCTTCTTCAAGGACGACGGCA
ACTACAAGACCCGCGCCGAGGTGAAGTTCGAGGGCGACACCCTGGTGAACCGCATCGAGCTGAAGGGCAT
CGACTTCAAGGAGGACGGCAACATCCTGGGGCACAAGCTGGAGTACAACTACAACAGCCACAACGTCTAT
ATCATGGCCGACAAGCAGAAGAACGGCATCAAGGTGAACTTCAAGATCCGCCACAACATCGAGGACGGCA
GCGTGCAGCTCGCCGACCACTACCAGCAGAACACCCCCATCGGCGACGGCCCCGTGCTGCTGCCCGACAA
CCACTACCTGAGCTACCAGTCCAAGCTGAGCAAAGACCCCAACGAGAAGCGCGATCACATGGTCCTGCTG
GAGTTCGTGACCGCCGCCGGGATCACTCTCGGCATGGACGAGCTGTACAAGAAGGGACTGCAGCCTAAGA
AGAAGAGAAAGGTTGGAGGAGTCGACTCGAGTGCGTAAAATCGATCGTTCAAACATTTGGCAATAAAGTT
TCTTAAGATTGAATCCTGTTGCCGGTCTTGCGATGATTATCATATAATTTCTGTTGAATTACGTTAAGCA
TGTAATAATTAACATGTAATGCATGACGTTATTTATGAGATGGGTTTTTATGATTAGAGTCCCGCAATTA
TACATTTAATACGCGATAGAAAACAAAATATAGCGCGCAAACTAGGATAAATTATCGCGCGCGGTGTCAT
CTATGTTACTAGATCTGAGTGACCTAAGCTAGCCTAGTGTCTGAGTAGATAATTAGGCTAAACTATCCTT
AAGGTCTGTCTGTGAGACCTCTGGTTTAAACTATCAGTGTTTGACAGGATATATTGGCGGGTAAACCTAA
GAGAAAAGAGCGTTTATTAGAATAATCGGATATTTAAAAGGGCGTGAAAAGGTTTATCCGTTCGTCCATT
TGTATGTGCATGCCAACCACAGGGTTCCCCTCGGGATCAAAGTACTTTGATCCAACCCCTCCGCTGCTAT
AGTGCAGTCGGCTTCTGACGTTCAGTGCAGCCTTCTTCTGAAAACGACATGTCGCACAAGTCCTAAGTTA
CGCGACAGGCTGCCGCCCTGCCCTTTTCCTGGCGTTTTCTTGTCGCGTGTTTTAGTCGCATAAAGTAGAA
TACTTGCGACTAGAACCGGAGACATTACGCCATGAACAAGAGCGCCGCCGCTGGCCTGCTGGGCTATGCC
CGCGTCAGCACCGACGACCAGGACTTGACCAACCAACGGGCCGAACTGCACGCGGCCGGCTGCACCAAGC
TGTTTTCCGAGAAGATCACCGGCACCAGGCGCGACCGCCCGGAGCTGGCCAGGATGCTTGACCACCTACG
CCCTGGCGACGTTGTGACAGTGACCAGGCTAGACCGCCTGGCCCGCAGCACCCGCGACCTACTGGACATT
GCCGAGCGCATCCAGGAGGCCGGCGCGGGCCTGCGTAGCCTGGCAGAGCCGTGGGCCGACACCACCACGC
CGGCCGGCCGCATGGTGTTGACCGTGTTCGCCGGCATTGCCGAGTTCGAGCGTTCCCTAATCATCGACCG
CACCCGGAGCGGGCGCGAGGCCGCCAAGGCCCGAGGCGTGAAGTTTGGCCCCCGCCCTACCCTCACCCCG
GCACAGATCGCGCACGCCCGCGAGCTGATCGACCAGGAAGGCCGCACCGTGAAAGAGGCGGCTGCACTGC
TTGGCGTGCATCGCTCGACCCTGTACCGCGCACTTGAGCGCAGCGAGGAAGTGACGCCCACCGAGGCCAG
GCGGCGCGGTGCCTTCCGTGAGGACGCATTGACCGAGGCCGACGCCCTGGCGGCCGCCGAGAATGAACGC
CAAGAGGAACAAGCATGAAACCGCACCAGGACGGCCAGGACGAACCGTTTTTCATTACCGAAGAGATCGA
GGCGGAGATGATCGCGGCCGGGTACGTGTTCGAGCCGCCCGCGCACATCTCAACCGTGCGGCTGCATGAA
ATCCTGGCCGGTTTGTCTGATGCCAAGCTGGCGGCCTGGCCGGCCAGCTTGGCCGCTGAAGAAACCGAGC
GCCGCCGTCTAAAAAGGTGATGTGTATTTGAGTAAAACAGCTTGCGTCATGCGGTCGCTGCGTATATGAT
GCGATGAGTAAATAAACAAATACGCAAGGGGAACGCATGAAGGTTATCGCTGTACTTAACCAGAAAGGCG
GGTCAGGCAAGACGACCATCGCAACCCATCTAGCCCGCGCCCTGCAACTCGCCGGGGCCGATGTTCTGTT
AGTCGATTCCGATCCCCAGGGCAGTGCCCGCGATTGGGCGGCCGTGCGGGAAGATCAACCGCTAACCGTT
GTCGGCATCGACCGCCCGACGATTGACCGCGACGTGAAGGCCATCGGCCGGCGCGACTTCGTAGTGATCG
ACGGAGCGCCCCAGGCGGCGGACTTGGCTGTGTCCGCGATCAAGGCAGCCGACTTCGTGCTGATTCCGGT
GCAGCCAAGCCCTTACGACATATGGGCCACCGCCGACCTGGTGGAGCTGGTTAAGCAGCGCATTGAGGTC
ACGGATGGAAGGCTACAAGCGGCCTTTGTCGTGTCGCGGGCGATCAAAGGCACGCGCATCGGCGGTGAGG
TTGCCGAGGCGCTGGCCGGGTACGAGCTGCCCATTCTTGAGTCCCGTATCACGCAGCGCGTGAGCTACCC
AGGCACTGCCGCCGCCGGCACAACCGTTCTTGAATCAGAACCCGAGGGCGACGCTGCCCGCGAGGTCCAG
GCGCTGGCCGCTGAAATTAAATCAAAACTCATTTGAGTTAATGAGGTAAAGAGAAAATGAGCAAAAGCAC
AAACACGCTAAGTGCCGGCCGTCCGAGCGCACGCAGCAGCAAGGCTGCAACGTTGGCCAGCCTGGCAGAC
ACGCCAGCCATGAAGCGGGTCAACTTTCAGTTGCCGGCGGAGGATCACACCAAGCTGAAGATGTACGCGG
TACGCCAAGGCAAGACCATTACCGAGCTGCTATCTGAATACATCGCGCAGCTACCAGAGTAAATGAGCAA
ATGAATAAATGAGTAGATGAATTTTAGCGGCTAAAGGAGGCGGCATGGAAAATCAAGAACAACCAGGCAC
CGACGCCGTGGAATGCCCCATGTGTGGAGGAACGGGCGGTTGGCCAGGCGTAAGCGGCTGGGTTGCCTGC
CGGCCCTGCAATGGCACTGGAACCCCCAAGCCCGAGGAATCGGCGTGAGCGGTCGCAAACCATCCGGCCC
GGTACAAATCGGCGCGGCGCTGGGTGATGACCTGGTGGAGAAGTTGAAGGCCGCGCAGGCCGCCCAGCGG
CAACGCATCGAGGCAGAAGCACGCCCCGGTGAATCGTGGCAAGCGGCCGCTGATCGAATCCGCAAAGAAT
CCCGGCAACCGCCGGCAGCCGGTGCGCCGTCGATTAGGAAGCCGCCCAAGGGCGACGAGCAACCAGATTT
TTTCGTTCCGATGCTCTATGACGTGGGCACCCGCGATAGTCGCAGCATCATGGACGTGGCCGTTTTCCGT
CTGTCGAAGCGTGACCGACGAGCTGGCGAGGTGATCCGCTACGAGCTTCCAGACGGGCACGTAGAGGTTT
CCGCAGGGCCGGCCGGCATGGCCAGTGTGTGGGATTACGACCTGGTACTGATGGCGGTTTCCCATCTAAC
CGAATCCATGAACCGATACCGGGAAGGGAAGGGAGACAAGCCCGGCCGCGTGTTCCGTCCACACGTTGCG
GACGTACTCAAGTTCTGCCGGCGAGCCGATGGCGGAAAGCAGAAAGACGACCTGGTAGAAACCTGCATTC
GGTTAAACACCACGCACGTTGCCATGCAGCGTACGAAGAAGGCCAAGAACGGCCGCCTGGTGACGGTATC
CGAGGGTGAAGCCTTGATTAGCCGCTACAAGATCGTAAAGAGCGAAACCGGGCGGCCGGAGTACATCGAG
ATCGAGCTAGCTGATTGGATGTACCGCGAGATCACAGAAGGCAAGAACCCGGACGTGCTGACGGTTCACC
CCGATTACTTTTTGATCGATCCCGGCATCGGCCGTTTTCTCTACCGCCTGGCACGCCGCGCCGCAGGCAA
GGCAGAAGCCAGATGGTTGTTCAAGACGATCTACGAACGCAGTGGCAGCGCCGGAGAGTTCAAGAAGTTC
TGTTTCACCGTGCGCAAGCTGATCGGGTCAAATGACCTGCCGGAGTACGATTTGAAGGAGGAGGCGGGGC
AGGCTGGCCCGATCCTAGTCATGCGCTACCGCAACCTGATCGAGGGCGAAGCATCCGCCGGTTCCTAATG
TACGGAGCAGATGCTAGGGCAAATTGCCCTAGCAGGGGAAAAAGGTCGAAAAGGACTCTTTCCTGTGGAT
AGCACGTACATTGGGAACCCAAAGCCGTACATTGGGAACCGGAACCCGTACATTGGGAACCCAAAGCCGT
ACATTGGGAACCGGTCACACATGTAAGTGACTGATATAAAAGAGAAAAAAGGCGATTTTTCCGCCTAAAA
CTCTTTAAAACTTATTAAAACTCTTAAAACCCGCCTGGCCTGTGCATAACTGTCTGGCCAGCGCACAGCC
GAAGAGCTGCAAAAAGCGCCTACCCTTCGGTCGCTGCGCTCCCTACGCCCCGCCGCTTCGCGTCGGCCTA
TCGCGGCCGCTGGCCGCTCAAAAATGGCTGGCCTACGGCCAGGCAATCTACCAGGGCGCGGACAAGCCGC
GCCGTCGCCACTCGACCGCCGGCGCCCACATCAAGGCACCCTGCCTCGCGCGTTTCGGTGATGACGGTGA
AAACCTCTGACACATGCAGCTCCCGGAGACAGTCACAGCTTGTCTGTAAGCGGATGCCGGGAGCAGACAA
GCCCGTCAGGGCGCGTCAGCGGGT
