Features (pLannotate 1.2.2; 17 found; start..end, strand, type, name):
     18..158     +  misc_feature   bom: basis of mobility region from pBR322
    344..932     -  rep_origin     ori: high-copy-number ColE1/pMB1/pBR322/pUC origin of replication
   1003..1021    -  promoter       T7 promoter: promoter for bacteriophage T7 RNA polymerase
   1155..1964    +  CDS            KanR: aminoglycoside phosphotransferase; aph(3')-Ia; confers resistance to kanamycin in bacteria or G418 (Geneticin®) in eukaryotes
   2220..2244    +  misc_feature   LB T-DNA repeat: left border repeat from nopaline C58 T-DNA
   2403..2586    +  promoter       NOS promoter: nopaline synthase promoter NOS promoter
   2607..3632    +  CDS            HygR: hygromycin B phosphotransferase confers resistance to hygromycin
   3724..3883    +  polyA_signal   CaMV poly(A) signal (fragment): cauliflower mosaic virus polyadenylation signal
   5127..5145    +  CDS            9xHis (fragment): 9xHis affinity tag
   5155..5182    +  ncRNA          CRISPR-DR4: Accession: RF01317 - CRISPR RNA direct repeat element
   5215..5931    +  CDS            Citrine: enhanced variant of YFP (Heikal et al., 2001) mammalian codon-optimized
   5993..6245    +  terminator     NOS terminator: nopaline synthase terminator and poly(A) signal
   6342..6366    +  misc_feature   RB T-DNA repeat: right border repeat from nopaline C58 T-DNA
   7667..8296    +  CDS            pVS1 StaA: stability protein from the Pseudomonas plasmid pVS1 (Heeb et al., 2000)
   8725..9798    +  CDS            pVS1 RepA: replication protein from the Pseudomonas plasmid pVS1 (Heeb et al., 2000)
   9864..10058   +  rep_origin     pVS1 oriV: origin of replication for the Pseudomonas plasmid pVS1 (Heeb et al., 2000)
  10261..10300   +  CDS            rop (fragment): Rop protein, which maintains plasmids at low copy number; rop
>Addgene plasmid #223006 | pMB22 Sequencing Result | analyzer sequence | sequence record 445200
GTTGGCGGGTGTCGGGGCGCAGCCATGACCCAGTCACGTAGCGATAGCGGAGTGTATACTGGCTTAACTA
TGCGGCATCAGAGCAGATTGTACTGAGAGTGCACCATATGCGGTGTGAAATACCGCACAGATGCGTAAGG
AGAAAATACCGCATCAGGCGCTCTTCCGCTTCCTCGCTCACTGACTCGCTGCGCTCGGTCGTTCGGCTGC
GGCGAGCGGTATCAGCTCACTCAAAGGCGGTAATACGGTTATCCACAGAATCAGGGGATAACGCAGGAAA
GAACATGTGAGCAAAAGGCCAGCAAAAGGCCAGGAACCGTAAAAAGGCCGCGTTGCTGGCGTTTTTCCAT
AGGCTCCGCCCCCCTGACGAGCATCACAAAAATCGACGCTCAAGTCAGAGGTGGCGAAACCCGACAGGAC
TATAAAGATACCAGGCGTTTCCCCCTGGAAGCTCCCTCGTGCGCTCTCCTGTTCCGACCCTGCCGCTTAC
CGGATACCTGTCCGCCTTTCTCCCTTCGGGAAGCGTGGCGCTTTCTCATAGCTCACGCTGTAGGTATCTC
AGTTCGGTGTAGGTCGTTCGCTCCAAGCTGGGCTGTGTGCACGAACCCCCCGTTCAGCCCGACCGCTGCG
CCTTATCCGGTAACTATCGTCTTGAGTCCAACCCGGTAAGACACGACTTATCGCCACTGGCAGCAGCCAC
TGGTAACAGGATTAGCAGAGCGAGGTATGTAGGCGGTGCTACAGAGTTCTTGAAGTGGTGGCCTAACTAC
GGCTACACTAGAAGGACAGTATTTGGTATCTGCGCTCTGCTGAAGCCAGTTACCTTCGGAAAAAGAGTTG
GTAGCTCTTGATCCGGCAAACAAACCACCGCTGGTAGCGGTGGTTTTTTTGTTTGCAAGCAGCAGATTAC
GCGCAGAAAAAAAGGATCTCAAGAAGATCCTTTGATCTTTTCTACGGGGTCTGACGCTCATAAAATCATT
ATTTGCCATCCAGCTGATATCCCCTATAGTGAGTCGTATTACATGGTCATAGCTGTTTCCTGGCAGCTCT
GGCCCGTGTCTCAAAATCTCTGATGTTACATTGCACAAGATAAAAATATATCATCATGAACAATAAAACT
GTCTGCTTACATAAACAGTAATACAAGGGGTGTTATGAGCCATATTCAACGGGAAACGTCGAGGCCGCGA
TTAAATTCCAACATGGATGCTGATTTATATGGGTATAAATGGGCTCGCGATAATGTCGGGCAATCAGGTG
CGACAATCTATCGCTTGTATGGGAAGCCCGATGCGCCAGAGTTGTTTCTGAAACATGGCAAAGGTAGCGT
TGCCAATGATGTTACAGATGAGATGGTCAGACTAAACTGGCTGACGGAATTTATGCCTCTTCCGACCATC
AAGCATTTTATCCGTACTCCTGATGATGCATGGTTACTCACCACTGCGATCCCCGGAAAAACAGCATTCC
AGGTATTAGAAGAATATCCTGATTCAGGTGAAAATATTGTTGATGCGCTGGCAGTGTTCCTGCGCCGGTT
GCATTCGATTCCTGTTTGTAATTGTCCTTTTAACAGCGATCGCGTATTTCGTCTTGCTCAGGCGCAATCA
CGAATGAATAACGGTTTGGTTGATGCGAGTGATTTTGATGACGAGCGTAATGGCTGGCCTGTTGAACAAG
TCTGGAAAGAAATGCATAAACTTTTGCCATTCTCACCGGATTCAGTCGTCACTCATGGTGATTTCTCACT
TGATAACCTTATTTTTGACGAGGGGAAATTAATAGGTTGTATTGATGTTGGACGAGTCGGAATCGCAGAC
CGATACCAGGATCTTGCCATCCTATGGAACTGCCTCGGTGAGTTTTCTCCTTCATTACAGAAACGGCTTT
TTCAAAAATATGGTATTGATAATCCTGATATGAATAAATTGCAGTTTCATTTGATGCTCGATGAGTTTTT
CTAATCAGAATTGGTTAATTGGTTGTAACACTGGCAGAGCATTACGCTGACTTGACGGGACGGCGCAAGC
TCATGACCAAAATCCCTTAACGTGAGTTACGCGTCGTTCCACTGAGCGTCAGACCCCTGCCGGTAACATG
AGCAAAGTCTGCCGCCTTACAACGGCTCTCCCGCTGACGCCGTCCCGGACTGATGGGCTGCCTGTATCGA
GTGGTGATTTTGTGCCGAGCTGCCGGTCGGGGAGCTGTTGGCTGGCTGGTGGCAGGATATATTGTGGTGT
AAACAAATTGACGCTTAGACGGATTACGGGTCTCAGCGGTACGGCGGGRKSATGRGSGGRGAAKTAAGGG
RGKCMCGKTMYSMCCCCCGCCGATGACGCGGGACAAGCCGTTTTACGTTTGGAACTGACAGAACCGCAAC
GTTGAAGGAGCCACTCAGCCGCGGGTTTCTGGAGTTTAATGAGCTAAGCACATACGTCAGAAACCATTAT
TGCGCGTTCAAAAGTCGCCTAAGGTCACTATCAGCTAGCAAATATTTCTTGTCAAAAATGCTCCACTGAC
GTTCCATAAATTCCCCTCGGTATCCAATTAGAGTCTCATATTCACTCTCAATCCAAATAATCTGCACCGG
ATCTTCTGGAAGCACCATGAAAAAGCCTGAACTCACCGCGACGTCTGTCGAGAAGTTTCTGATCGAAAAG
TTCGACAGCGTGTCCGACCTGATGCAGCTCTCGGAGGGCGAAGAATCTCGTGCTTTCAGCTTCGATGTAG
GAGGGCGTGGATATGTCCTGCGGGTAAATAGCTGCGCCGATGGTTTCTACAAAGATCGTTATGTTTATCG
GCACTTTGCATCGGCCGCGCTCCCGATTCCGGAAGTGCTTGACATTGGGGAGTTTAGCGAGAGCCTGACC
TATTGCATCTCCCGCCGTTCACAGGGTGTCACGTTGCAAGACCTGCCTGAAACCGAACTGCCCGCTGTTC
TACAACCGGTCGCGGAGGCTATGGATGCGATCGCTGCGGCCGATCTTAGCCAGACGAGCGGGTTCGGCCC
ATTCGGACCGCAAGGAATCGGTCAATACACTACATGGCGTGATTTCATATGCGCGATTGCTGATCCCCAT
GTGTATCACTGGCAAACTGTGATGGACGACACCGTCAGTGCGTCCGTCGCGCAGGCTCTCGATGAGCTGA
TGCTTTGGGCCGAGGACTGCCCCGAAGTCCGGCACCTCGTGCACGCGGATTTCGGCTCCAACAATGTCCT
GACGGACAATGGCCGCATAACAGCGGTCATTGACTGGAGCGAGGCGATGTTCGGGGATTCCCAATACGAG
GTCGCCAACATCTTCTTCTGGAGGCCGTGGTTGGCTTGTATGGAGCAGCAGACGCGCTACTTCGAGCGGA
GGCATCCGGAGCTTGCAGGATCGCCACGACTCCGGGCGTATATGCTCCGCATTGGTCTTGACCAACTCTA
TCAGAGCTTGGTTGACGGCAATTTCGATGATGCAGCTTGGGCGCAGGGTCGATGCGACGCAATCGTCCGA
TCCGGAGCCGGGACTGTCGGGCGTACACAAATCGCCCGCAGAAGCGCGGCCGTCTGGACCGATGGCTGTG
TAGAAGTACTCGCCGATAGTGGAAACCGACGCCCCAGCACTCGTCCGAGGGCAAAGAAATAGAAGGGCTA
AGACCTAAGCTAGCCTAGAATCCGGCCATGCTAGAGTCCGCAAAAATCACCAGTCTCTCTCTACAAATCT
ATCTCTCTCTATTTTTCTCCAGAATAATGTGTGAGTAGTTCCCAGATAAGGGAATTAGGGTTCTTATAGG
GTTTCGCTCATGTGTTGAGCATATAAGAAACCCTTAGTATGTATTTGTATTTGTAAAATACTTCTATCAA
TAAAATTTCTAATTCCTAAAACCAAAATCCAGTGACCTTGAGTGACCTAAGCTAGCCTAGTGTCGGGCTA
GATAATTAGGCTAAACTATCCTTAAGGATTGTAGATAATTAGGCTAAACTATCCTTAAGGTGTCGCGGGG
AGAGAGGATTTTGAGGAAATAATTAATTGAATTACTTGTATTATTGATAAAGTAATTTAGATAAGTTGTT
AGTACAACTTATTGCAACTATGGATAGACAAAAATCACTTATTTTAAGGGGAGAAGTATATAACAACTTA
TTATAAAATTTCTGAGCAGCCGGCCTCCTCCAATCAATCATAGAGAGTGGAGCCCATTCTGGAAAACCAA
GGAACCCCCAACTTGCACTGGTGCGGTGGCCCAATTCAAAAAAAACGGGGCCCAGCAAAGTAACGCCGTT
GTAACGATTTATCAATCCAAACTCAAAAGGCGGCGAGATGCGTTTAACTCCGTGAAATTAACAAACCGCC
AACAACTTGCAATTTGCAACTACCGTTTCCAAGAAGAACTCAACCACACAACGTATCCTATCCCAAACCA
CACGCAACTAGTGACGCGTCATAAGGACACGTGTCACAATTTGACTGGTTAATAATTTCACCGCTTTTGC
TATAAATTACCTCCAATCCCCTTAGCTTCTTCACAATTCAGTTCCCAACCCTAACAATTCTTGTTCATAT
CGCTTCTCTCTACTTTCAAGGTATGATCCAATTTCTCTCTTCTTTCTCTGTAATCCTTTCGTTGAGTTTT
GTTTCCGATCAATCATAGGTAGTTTTCTTGTTTCGAAGCATGAGATCTAGGAATTTTTTGTGATTTTCCA
AAATTGAGATCGGTTTGAAATTGAATTTTACAGCTTGAATCTCAGATCTTGTTTTATCAATGTTTTCGAT
GGCTTGCGATGTAGATCTATGATAATTGTGGTTCAGTTTTGTTAGGAATCGATTTCGGTTTAGCAATTGC
AGATTAATTAGGGTTTCCAATTGAATTCTTCAGATCCGTTATGGAATTATGTCAAATAATTTATTCAAAT
TGGAAATTATTGTTAGATCCACTCTTAATCTGTTTGATCCAAGCTTCAATTAGGGTTTTCACTTGTTTCA
ATTTCTTGTTATGGATTCTGATTTATCTGTTGATGTTAGATCCACTCTTAATCTGTTTGATCCAAGCGTT
AATTAGGGTTTTCACTTGTTTCAATTTCGTGTGTTGGATTCTGATTTATCTGTTGTTGATGTGATTACAG
TCTGAACAATGGGCAGCCACCACCACCACCACCACAGCGGAATGAGTTCACTGCCGTATAGGCAGCTAAG
AAAATCAGGTGGCACCGGCGGCAGCGGCGGATCCATGGTGAGCAAGGGCGAGGAGCTGTTCACCGGGGKG
GKGCCCATCCTGGTCGAGCTGGACGGCGACGTAAACGGCCACAAGTTCAGCGTGTCCGGCGAGGGCGAGG
GCGATGCCACCTACGGCAAGCTGACCCTGAAGTTCATCTGCACCACCGGCAAGCTGCCCGTGCCCTGGCC
CACCCTCGTGACCACCTTCGGCTACGGCCTGATGTGCTTCGCCCGCTACCCCGACCACATGAAGCAGCAC
GACTTCTTCAAGTCCGCCATGCCCGAAGGCTACGTCCAGGAGCGCACCATCTTCTTCAAGGACGACGGCA
ACTACAAGACCCGCGCCGAGGTGAAGTTCGAGGGCGACACCCTGGTGAACCGCATCGAGCTGAAGGGCAT
CGACTTCAAGGAGGACGGCAACATCCTGGGGCACAAGCTGGAGTACAACTACAACAGCCACAACGTCTAT
ATCATGGCCGACAAGCAGAAGAACGGCATCAAGGTGAACTTCAAGATCCGCCACAACATCGAGGACGGCA
GCGTGCAGCTCGCCGACCACTACCAGCAGAACACCCCCATCGGCGACGGCCCCGTGCTGCTGCCCGACAA
CCACTACCTGAGCTACCAGTCCAAGCTGAGCAAAGACCCCAACGAGAAGCGCGATCACATGGTCCTGCTG
GAGTTCGTGACCGCCGCCGGGATCACTCTCGGCATGGACGAGCTGTACAAGAAGGGACTGCAGCCTAAGA
AGAAGAGAAAGGTTGGAGGAGTCGACTCGAGTGCGTAAAATCGATCGTTCAAACATTTGGCAATAAAGTT
TCTTAAGATTGAATCCTGTTGCCGGTCTTGCGATGATTATCATATAATTTCTGTTGAATTACGTTAAGCA
TGTAATAATTAACATGTAATGCATGACGTTATTTATGAGATGGGTTTTTATGATTAGAGTCCCGCAATTA
TACATTTAATACGCGATAGAAAACAAAATATAGCGCGCAAACTAGGATAAATTATCGCGCGCGGTGTCAT
CTATGTTACTAGATCTGAGTGACCTAAGCTAGCCTAGTGTCTGAGTAGATAATTAGGCTAAACTATCCTT
AAGGTCTGTCTGTGAGACCTCTGGTTTAAACTATCAGTGTTTGACAGGATATATTGGCGGGTAAACCTAA
GAGAAAAGAGCGTTTATTAGAATAATCGGATATTTAAAAGGGCGTGAAAAGGTTTATCCGTTCGTCCATT
TGTATGTGCATGCCAACCACAGGGTTCCCCTCGGGATCAAAGTACTTTGATCCAACCCCTCCGCTGCTAT
AGTGCAGTCGGCTTCTGACGTTCAGTGCAGCCTTCTTCTGAAAACGACATGTCGCACAAGTCCTAAGTTA
CGCGACAGGCTGCCGCCCTGCCCTTTTCCTGGCGTTTTCTTGTCGCGTGTTTTAGTCGCATAAAGTAGAA
TACTTGCGACTAGAACCGGAGACATTACGCCATGAACAAGAGCGCCGCCGCTGGCCTGCTGGGCTATGCC
CGCGTCAGCACCGACGACCAGGACTTGACCAACCAACGGGCCGAACTGCACGCGGCCGGCTGCACCAAGC
TGTTTTCCGAGAAGATCACCGGCACCAGGCGCGACCGCCCGGAGCTGGCCAGGATGCTTGACCACCTACG
CCCTGGCGACGTTGTGACAGTGACCAGGCTAGACCGCCTGGCCCGCAGCACCCGCGACCTACTGGACATT
GCCGAGCGCATCCAGGAGGCCGGCGCGGGCCTGCGTAGCCTGGCAGAGCCGTGGGCCGMCMCCMCCMCGC
CGGCCGGCCGCATGGTGTTGMCCGTGTTCGCCGGCATTGCCGAGTTCGAGCGTTCCCTAATCATCGACCG
CMCCCGGAGCGGGCGCGAGGCCGCCAAGGCCCGAGGCGTGAAGTTTGGCCCCCGCCCTACCCTCACCCCG
GCACAGATCGCGCACGCCCGCGAGCTGATCGACCAGGAAGGCCGCACCGTGAAAGAGGCGGCTGCACTGC
TTGGCGTGCATCGCTCGACCCTGTACCGCGCACTTGAGCGCAGCGAGGAAGTGACGCCCACCGAGGCCAG
GCGGCGCGGTGCCTTCCGTGAGGACGCATTGACCGAGGCCGACGCCCTGGCGGCCGCCGAGAATGAACGC
CAAGAGGAACAAGCATGAAACCGCACCAGGACGGCCAGGACGAACCGTTTTTCATTACCGAAGAGATCGA
GGCGGAGATGATCGCGGCCGGGTACGTGTTCGRGCCGCCCGCGCACATCTCAACCGTGCGGCTGCATGAA
ATCCTGGCCGGTTTGTCTGATGCCAAGCTGGCGGCCTGGCCGGCCAGCTTGGCCGCTGAAGAAACCGAGC
GCCGCCGTCTAAAAAGGTGATGTGTATTTGAGTAAAACAGCTTGCGTCATGCGGTCGCTGCGTATATGAT
GCGATGAGTAAATAAACAAATACGCAAGGGGAACGCATGAAGGTTATCGCTGTACTTAACCAGAAAGGCG
GGTCAGGCAAGACGACCATCGCAACCCATCTAGCCCGCGCCCTGCAACTCGCCGGGGCCGATGTTCTGTT
AGTCGATTCCGATCCCCAGGGCAGTGCCCGCGATTGGGCGGCCGTGCGGGAAGATCAACCGCTAACCGTT
GTCGGCATCGACCGCCCGACGATTGACCGCGACGTGAAGGCCATCGGCCGGCGCGACTTCGTAGTGATCG
ACGGAGCGCCCCAGGCGGCGGACTTGGCTGTGTCCGCGATCAAGGCAGCCGACTTCGTGCTGATTCCGGT
GCAGCCAAGCCCTTACGACATATGGGCCACCGCCGACCTGGTGGAGCTGGTTAAGCAGCGCATTGAGGTC
ACGGATGGAAGGCTACAAGCGGCCTTTGTCGTGTCGCGGGCGATCAAAGGCACGCGCATCGGCGGTGAGG
KTGCCGRGGCGCTGGCCGGGKACGAGCTGCCCATTCTTGAGTCCCGTATCACGCAGCGCGTGAGCTACCC
AGGCACTGCCGCCGCCGGCACAACCGTTCTTGAATCAGAACCCGAGGGCGACGCTGCCCGCGAGGTCCAG
GCGCTGGCCGCTGAAATTAAATCAAAACTCATTTGAGTTAATGAGGTAAAGAGAAAATGAGCAAAAGCAC
AAACACGCTAAGTGCCGGCCGTCCGAGCGCACGCAGCAGCAAGGCTGCAACGTTGGCCAGCCTGGCAGAC
ACGCCAGCCATGAAGCGGGTCAACTTTCAGTTGCCGGCGGAGGATCACACCAAGCTGAAGATGTACGCGG
TACGCCAAGGCAAGACCATTACCGAGCTGCTATCTGAATACATCGCGCAGCTACCAGAGTAAATGAGCAA
ATGAATAAATGAGTAGATGAATTTTAGCGGCTAAAGGAGGCGGCATGGAAAATCAAGAACAACCAGGCAC
CGACGCCGTGGAATGCCCCATGTGTGGAGGAACGGGCGGTTGGCCAGGCGTAAGCGGCTGGGTTGCCTGC
CGGCCCTGCAATGGCACTGGAACCCCCAAGCCCGAGGAATCGGCGTGAGCGGTCGCAAACCATCCGGCCC
GGTACAAATCGGCGCGGCGCTGGGTGATGACCTGGTGGAGAAGTTGAAGGCCGCGCAGGCCGCCCAGCGG
CAACGCATCGAGGCAGAAGCACGCCCCGGTGAATCGTGGCAAGCGGCCGCTGAYCGAAYCCGCAAAGAAY
CCCGGCAMCCGCCGGCAGCCGGTGCGCCGTCGATTAGGAAGCCGCCCAAGGGCGACGAGCAACCAGATTT
TTTCGTTCCGATGCTCTATGACGTGGGCACCCGCGATAGTCGCAGCATCATGGACGTGGCCGTTTTCCGT
CTGTCGAAGCGTGACCGACGAGCTGGCGAGGTGATCCGCTACGAGCTTCCAGACGGGCACGTAGAGGTTT
CCGCAGGGCCGGCCGGCATGGCCAGTGTGTGGGATTACGACCTGGTACTGATGGCGGTTTCCCATCTAAC
CGAATCCATGAACCGATACCGGGAAGGGAAGGGAGACAAGCCCGGCCGCGTGTTCCGTCCACACGTTGCG
GACGTACTCAAGTTCTGCCGGCGAGCCGATGGCGGAAAGCAGAAAGACGACCTGGTAGAAACCTGCATTC
GGTTAAACACCACGCACGTTGCCATGCAGCGTACGAAGAAGGCCAAGAACGGCCGCCTGGTGACGGTATC
CGAGGGTGAAGCCTTGATTAGCCGCTACAAGATCGTAAAGAGCGAAACCGGGCGGCCGGAGTACATCGAG
ATCGAGCTAGCTGATTGGATGTACCGCGAGATCACAGAAGGCAAGAACCCGGACGTGCTGACGGTTCACC
CCGATTACTTTTTGATCGATCCCGGCATCGGCCGTTTTCTCTACCGCCTGGCACGCCGCGCCGCAGGCAA
GGCAGAAGCCAGATGGTTGTTCAAGACGATCTACGAACGCAGTGGCAGCGCCGGAGAGTTCAAGAAGTTC
TGTTTCACCGTGCGCAAGCTGATCGGGTCAAATGACCTGCCGGAGTACGATTTGAAGGAGGAGGCGGGGC
AGGCTGGCCCGATCCTAGTCATGCGCTACCGCAACCTGATCGAGGGCGAAGCATCCGCCGGTTCCTAATG
TACGGAGCAGATGCTAGGGCAAATTGCCCTAGCAGGGGAAAAAGGTCGAAAAGGACTCTTTCCTGTGGAT
AGCACGTACATTGGGAACCCAAAGCCGTACATTGGGAACCGGAACCCGTACATTGGGAACCCAAAGCCGT
ACATTGGGAACCGGTCACACATGTAAGTGACTGATATAAAAGAGAAAAAAGGCGATTTTTCCGCCTAAAA
CTCTTTAAAACTTATTAAAACTCTTAAAACCCGCCTGGCCTGTGCATAACTGTCTGGCCAGCGCACAGCC
GAAGAGCTGCAAAAAGCGCCTACCCTTCGGTCGCTGCGCTCCCTACGCCCCGCCGCTTCGCGTCGGCCTA
TCGCGGCCGCTGGCCGCTCAAAAATGGCTGGCCTACGGCCAGGCAATCTACCAGGGCGCGGACAAGCCGC
GCCGYCGCCACYCGACCGCCGGCGCCCACATCAAGGCACCCTGCCTCGCGCGTTTCGGTGATGACGGTGA
AAACCTCTGACACATGCAGCTCCCGGAGACAGTCACAGCTTGTCTGTAAGCGGATGCCGGGAGCAGACAA
GCCCGTCAGGGCGCGTCAGCGGGT
